Addgene plasmid #47787: TLP-bio
Purpose: Expresses enzymatically monobiotinylated full-length TLP ectodomain with no N-linked glycans upon cotransfection with BirA in mammalian cells. Contains a C-terminal rat Cd4 d3+4 tag.
Depositing lab: Gavin Wright. Depositing organization: Wellcome Sanger Institute. Publication: A library of functional recombinant cell surface and secreted Plasmodium falciparum merozoite proteins. Crosnier C, Wanaguru M, McDade B, Osier FH, Marsh K, Rayner JC, Wright GJ. Mol Cell Proteomics. 2013 Sep 16. 10.1074/mcp.O113.028357 PubMed 24043421.
Backbone
  Vector backbone: pTT3
  Backbone manufacturer: Yves Durocher, NRC
  Backbone size w/o insert (bp): 6633
  Total vector size (bp): 10482
  Vector type: Mammalian Expression
Growth in bacteria
  Bacterial resistance: Ampicillin, 100 μg/mL
  Growth temperature: 37°C
  Growth strain: DH5alpha
  Copy number: High Copy
Gene/Insert
  Gene/Insert name: Codon-optimised TLP (alt name: TRAP2)
  Species: Synthetic; Plasmodium falciparum
  Insert size (bp): 3849
  Mutation: Exogenous signal peptide of mouse origin, changed Serine79, Serine112, Serine113, Serine188, Serine247, Serine324, Threonine350, Serine379, Serine394, Threonine459, Serine514, Serine532, Threonine632, Serine642, Serine780, Serine809, Serine889, Serine896, Threonine897, Threonine909, Serine1068, Serine1111, Serine1114, Serine1151, Threonine1244, Threonine1272 and Serine1304 to Alanine residues
  Promoter: CMV
  Tag / fusion protein: rat Cd4 d3+4 (C terminal on backbone); enzymatic biotinylation sequence (C terminal on backbone)
  Cloning method: Restriction Enzyme; 5′ cloning site NotI (not destroyed); 3′ cloning site AscI (not destroyed)
  Sequencing primers: 5′ CMV-fwd
Resource information
  A portion of this plasmid was derived from a plasmid made by: pTT3 was obtained under an MTA from Yves Durocher, National Research Council of Canada- Biotechnology Research Institute
Terms and licenses: Academic/Nonprofit Terms; Industry Terms: Not Available to Industry
How to cite: TLP-bio was a gift from Gavin Wright (Addgene plasmid # 47787 ; http://n2t.net/addgene:47787 ; RRID:Addgene_47787)
