[The description below was written by a language model from this plasmid's Addgene catalogue record and pLannotate feature annotations shown in this document.]
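Description:
TLP-bio is a mammalian expression plasmid built on the pTT3 backbone, designed for transient production of a soluble, secreted recombinant form of the Plasmodium falciparum protein TLP (also called TRAP2). It is maintained in E. coli through a high-copy ColE1/pUC-type origin and selected with ampicillin via the β-lactamase gene. The backbone also carries an Epstein-Barr virus oriP fragment, which supports episomal maintenance in cell lines expressing EBNA1. Short lac, tet and bla fragments near the end of the map are backbone remnants with no evident role in expression.

Expression is driven by the CMV immediate-early enhancer and promoter. These are followed by adenovirus-derived leader and splice elements and a chimeric intron fragment, which generally improve transcript processing, and the unit ends in a rabbit β-globin polyadenylation signal. The short hit annotated as an adenoviral terminal protein CDS on the opposite strand probably reflects this adenoviral leader region rather than an expressed gene.

The open reading frame begins with an exogenous mouse immunoglobulin signal peptide that directs secretion. It continues with a synthetic, codon-optimised full-length TLP ectodomain cloned between NotI and AscI sites; this insert is not itself annotated in the feature table. Twenty-seven serine or threonine residues have been changed to alanine to remove N-linked glycosylation sites, so the protein is produced without N-linked glycans.

Backbone-encoded C-terminal tags add rat Cd4 domains 3 and 4 and then an enzymatic biotinylation sequence, which is also not separately annotated. Cotransfection with a BirA biotin ligase construct yields monobiotinylated protein. The plasmid belongs to a library of recombinant P. falciparum merozoite cell-surface and secreted proteins.
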