Features (pLannotate 1.2.2; 18 found; start..end, strand, type, name):
    154..533     +  enhancer       CMV enhancer: human cytomegalovirus immediate early enhancer
    535..734     +  promoter       CMV promoter: human cytomegalovirus (CMV) immediate early promoter
    802..840     +  misc_feature   Ad SA (fragment): adenovirus major late transcript splice acceptor (Friedrich and Soriano, 1991)
    873..1082    -  CDS            PTP (fragment): TERM_ADE02 - Experimental evidence at protein level: Swiss-Prot protein existence level 1. Protein covalently bound to the viral DNA that acts as a primer for viral genomic replication by DNA strand displacement. Assembles on the viral origin of replication in an initiation complex with viral polymerase, DBP, host NFIA and host POU2F1/OCT1. During initiation, the polymerase covalently couples the first dCTP with Ser- 580 of pTP. The terminal protein stimulates the template activity over 20 fold compared to protein-free templates. Neo-synthesized viral genomes are linked to two preterminal prot
   1113..1202    +  intron         chimeric intron (fragment): chimera between introns from adenovirus and immunoglobulin heavy chain genes
   1221..1267    +  CDS            IgH signal sequence (fragment): signal sequence from the mouse immunoglobulin heavy chain variable region
   5196..5756    +  CDS            Cd4 (fragment): CD4_RAT - Experimental evidence at protein level: Swiss-Prot protein existence level 1. Integral membrane glycoprotein that plays an essential role in the immune response and serves multiple functions in responses against both external and internal offenses. In T-cells, functions primarily as a coreceptor for MHC class II molecule:peptide complex. The antigens presented by class II peptides are derived from extracellular proteins while class I peptides are derived from cytosolic proteins. Interacts simultaneously with the T-cell receptor (TCR) and the MHC class II presented by antigen presenti
   5862..5917    +  polyA_signal   β-globin poly(A) signal: rabbit β-globin polyadenylation signal (Gil and Proudfoot, 1987)
   6431..8112    -  rep_origin     oriP (fragment): Epstein-Barr virus oriP replication origin (Yates et al., 2000)
   8239..8343    +  promoter       AmpR promoter: bla
   8344..9204    +  CDS            AmpR: β-lactamase; bla; confers resistance to ampicillin, carbenicillin, and related antibiotics
   9375..9963    +  rep_origin     ori: high-copy-number ColE1/pMB1/pBR322/pUC origin of replication
  10146..10238   +  CDS            lacI (fragment): lac repressor; lacI; The lac repressor binds to the lac operator to inhibit transcription in E. coli. This inhibition can be relieved by adding lactose or isopropyl-β-D-thiogalactopyranoside (IPTG).
  10251..10272   +  protein_bind   CAP binding site: CAP binding activates transcription in the presence of cAMP. E. coli catabolite activator protein
  10287..10317   +  promoter       lac promoter: promoter for the E. coli lac operon
  10325..10341   +  protein_bind   lac operator: The lac repressor binds to the lac operator to inhibit transcription in E. coli. This inhibition can be relieved by adding lactose or isopropyl-β-D-thiogalactopyranoside (IPTG). lac repressor encoded by lacI
  10411..10427   +  promoter       tet promoter (fragment): E. coli promoter for tetracycline efflux protein gene
  10437..10462   -  CDS            bla(M) (fragment): β-lactamase lacking the signal sequence; bla(M); allows cytosolic expression of β-lactamase
>Addgene plasmid #47787 | TLP-bio | depositor full sequence | sequence record 68823 | TLP-bio sequence 10482 bps
AGATCTATACATTGAATCAATATTGGCAATTAGCCATATTAGTCATTGGTTATATAGCATAAATCAATAT
TGGCTATTGGCCATTGCATACGTTGTATCTATATCATAATATGTACATTTATATTGGCTCATGTCCAATA
TGACCGCCATGTTGACATTGATTATTGACTAGTTATTAATAGTAATCAATTACGGGGTCATTAGTTCATA
GCCCATATATGGAGTTCCGCGTTACATAACTTACGGTAAATGGCCCGCCTGGCTGACCGCCCAACGACCC
CCGCCCATTGACGTCAATAATGACGTATGTTCCCATAGTAACGCCAATAGGGACTTTCCATTGACGTCAA
TGGGTGGAGTATTTACGGTAAACTGCCCACTTGGCAGTACATCAAGTGTATCATATGCCAAGTCCGCCCC
CTATTGACGTCAATGACGGTAAATGGCCCGCCTGGCATTATGCCCAGTACATGACCTTACGGGACTTTCC
TACTTGGCAGTACATCTACGTATTAGTCATCGCTATTACCATGGTGATGCGGTTTTGGCAGTACACCAAT
GGGCGTGGATAGCGGTTTGACTCACGGGGATTTCCAAGTCTCCACCCCATTGACGTCAATGGGAGTTTGT
TTTGGCACCAAAATCAACGGGACTTTCCAAAATGTCGTAATAACCCCGCCCCGTTGACGCAAATGGGCGG
TAGGCGTGTACGGTGGGAGGTCTATATAAGCAGAGCTCGTTTAGTGAACCGTCAGATCCTCACTCTCTTC
CGCATCGCTGTCTGCGAGGGCCAGCTGTTGGGCTCGCGGTTGAGGACAAACTCTTCGCGGTCTTTCCAGT
ACTCTTGGATCGGAAACCCGTCGGCCTCCGAACGGTACTCCGCCACCGAGGGACCTGAGCGAGTCCGCAT
CGACCGGATCGGAAAACCTCTCGAGAAAGGCGTCTAACCAGTCACAGTCGCAAGGTAGGCTGAGCACCGT
GGCGGGCGGCAGCGGGTGGCGGTCGGGGTTGTTTCTGGCGGAGGTGCTGCTGATGATGTAATTAAAGTAG
GCGGTCTTGAGACGGCGGATGGTCGAGGTGAGGTGTGGCAGGCTTGAGATCCAGCTGTTGGGGTGAGTAC
TCCCTCTCAAAAGCGGGCATTACTTCTGCGCTAAGATTGTCAGTTTCCAAAAACGAGGAGGATTTGATAT
TCACCTGGCCCGATCTGGCCATACACTTGAGTGACAATGACATCCACTTTGCCTTTCTCTCCACAGGTGT
CCACTCCCAGGTCCAAGTTTGCCACCATGGAGTTTCAGACCCAGGTACTCATGTCCCTGCTGCTCTGCAT
GTCTGGTGCGGCCGCCGAGAAGCTGATCAGCAAGCTGACCAAGAACGGCGACCTGGACCTGGTGCTGCTG
TACGACATCGGCTTCGTGGACGACAGCGAGAACGACCACATGAACAGCCTGGAAAATATCGCCGAGCTGG
GCAAGAATCTGCTGGTGCGGGACAACAAGAACATCAACCTGGCCTACATCACCTACGACGACATCAACGT
GGATCTGCGGATCGAGAGCCGGAACAACATCGGCGTGGACAACGAGAACAACTACGACAAGGACAACAAC
GCCGCCTACAAGTTCGGCAGCGACAAGAATATCGAGGAATTCCGGAACGTGGTGCTGGACACCAAGCTGA
AGTCCAGCTACAAGAACAGCGCCCACCTGAAGGCCCTGAACTACGTGGGCCTGAAGCACTTCTACAACAG
CGAGAAAGAAAGCGTGAAGATGGTGGTGATGTTCATGAACACCGACGGCGACTACAACAACAATAACAAT
AATAACATGAACAATATCGCCAGCAGCTACAGCGCCGAGCTGAACCTGGTGCACTACCTGTTCGACCGGA
AGAATATCATCCTGAACATCATCACCCGGGTGGCCTTCAAGAACTACTGCCACTACATCCAGCAGATCGG
CAGCAACACCAACGAGCTGCTGAAGTGCGTGCTGAAGAACAGCTTCTATAATATCGCCGCCCTGACCTAC
GAGATCATCAAGTACTACGACGATATCAGCATCAACGCCATCTGCCACGGGTGGAGCGAGTGGAGCCCCT
GCAGCGTGACCTGTAACATGGGCTACCACTTCAGCAAGCGGGACAGCCTGGGCTACATCAAGAACAGCAA
GAGCGGCCTGTACAAGCGGAAGGGCAGAAGCTGCCTGGAACAGCGGAACCTGATCATCCAGGAATGCTTC
AACACCGCCTGCGACCACAGCCTGGACATCTGCGACAACATCTACATGGACATCAGCATCCTGCTGGACG
ACTCCAGCAATATCGCCCTGGAAAGCTGGAACAAGTACATCATCCCCTTCGTGCGGAAGTTCATCACCCA
CTTCAACATCAACAACAACCAGATCAACTTCGCCCTGACCACCTACAGCAGCCACACCTACAACTGGTTC
AACTTTGCCAACGTGCTGTCCAAGGACAAGGATAAGCTGCTGACCTACCTGGAATTCTTCAAGTTCAACT
TCGGCAGCTCCACCAAGAATATCAAGCAGGCCATCCAGTACATGAACGACCACGTGCTGAACACCAACTA
CCGGCGGAACGACGCCAAGAAAATCATGCTGATCATCAACAGCGGCGAGATCGACAACAAGGCCGTGACC
AGCGTGCCCGACATCATCCAGCGGCTGAAGGACACCCACAACGTCCAGGTCTACAGCATCTGCATCAACA
ATCAGAACGTGAAGAACTGCCGGAAGCTGTCCACCCACAGCATGGAAAAGTACGGCAGCAACTTCGCCTT
CAGCCTGCCCAACGCCGCCGACCTGAGATACAACGTGCTGGGCATCCAGAAGTCCATCTGCAGAAACGTG
GCTGGCGCCTTCAGACGGAAGCTGCGGAGCGGCAACAAGGACGACGAGGACAAGAAGGATGACGAGTATA
AAGAAGAGGACGAATACAAAGAAGAGGACGAGTATAAAGAAGAGGACGAGTACAAAGAAGAGGACGAATA
TAAAGAAGAGGACGAATACAAAGAAGAGGACGAGTACAAAGAAGAAGATGAGGACATGAAAAAGGACGAG
GATATGAAGAAAGATGAAGATATGAAGAAGGATGAGTACAAGAAGGGCTACAAGGACTACAAGAAGGACC
AGAGCAAGAACGACAATAAGGCCGAGGAACGGAAGGACGAGGGCAACATTGCCACCTCCAACGAGCACCA
CGCCAGCGAGAAAACCGATGACGAGGACATCATCACACAGTACAACGAGGAAGATCGGCACGACAACAGC
AATGACAACATCATCATCGACGACGAGCCCGTGGGCCAGGACAACAGCATCTTCAAGAACGAGAACTTCT
TCTGGGGCAGAGGCAAGCACGACAGCAAGTACACCAGCAAGCTGTCCATCAACTCCCTGGGCGATATCAA
CGAGTACAACGACGATTACAACAATTACGACTACTACGATGACGACCCCACCAACCGGAACAAGGGCTTC
CTGAAGAAGAACAGCATCATTCTGAAGTCCCTGTACAACCTGAACGAGGACTACGTGAACAACAACATCA
ATAACGACGCCGGCAGCACCAGCAGCCACTGCCGGAACAATAACGCCGGCCACAACGACATCCCCCACTT
TAAGAACATGCGGAAGTACAACTCCGAGACAAACATCCCCTGCAGCAGCAAGAGCAACAAGGCCACCAAC
AAGAAGCTGCTGAACCGGCTGTACAACATGCTGTTCCGGAAGAAGAAGAAGTACCGGATCAAGAACATGG
ACGCCCACAGCAAGAAAAAGGTGGAGAAGTTCATCGAGAACATCAAGTTCAGCAAAGAGAATAACGACGA
CAACCGGAAGATCGACGAGCAGAACATCGAGATCCAGTTCGACACCCTGCTGGATGGCATCTTCGACTTT
CTGCAGGACTACGACAACTCCGCCCTGAACGCCTTCAACAATGCCGCCCCTGACGACGACTTCGTGTACT
TCAGCAACACCGCCCCCTGTGGCGTGAGCCTGATGGACTTCCCCATCTACGACATGGAAAACATGGAAGC
CGACGTGGGCGGCAAGAGAAACGACGGCGATAACAACGACGACGACGATAATAATGACGATGGCGACAAC
AATGATGACGGCGACAATAACGATGATGATGACAACGATGACAAGTCCAATAATAACAATAACAACAACA
ACAATGGCGACCCCAGCTCTAATAACAACAACAATAATAACAACAATAACGGCGATCCCTCCAGCAATAA
CAATAACAATAACAATGGCGACCCTAGCAGCAACAACAACGATGATGGCGACGCCGACGAGAAGCGGAAC
GACTACATCAGCCAGTACAATCTGGTGCTGAAGGATAAGAGCCACAACAACAACTACTACATGACCAACG
AGCATGACGAGCGGAAGATCAAGAAGCAGGAAAACATCGACATCCTGAGCAAAGAGGAAGATAACATTGC
CAGCAACTACAACAATGAGCTGCAGCGGACCAAGCGGAGCCTGGACTTCCCTGAGATCATCATCAAAGAG
AACTACGAGAACCCCAAGGATATCATCCACATCAGCAAGAAAGAGGAAGCCAACGAGGCCAACAACGCCA
AGGGCCACATCAATCTGAAGAACAAGAAAGAACACAACAACGTGGTGGACAACGTGAATCCCTGCAACAA
GCAGAACATTAACGAAGAGGACAACAATATCAACAATGCTATCAAGACCGCCCGGATCGGCATCTTCAAC
AAGAATAAGATCAACTGCAGAAACAAGAAGGCCAGCAAGTTCGACAAGATCAAGCGGTTCAACGACAAGA
TTAACAAGGACAATCACCCCCTGATCACCAACGTGGAGAACAAGAACGAAGAGATCGACGTGCTGCAGAA
CAACGAGGATAAGAAGCAGAAGATCCTGCCCATCATCAAGAATGAGAATGCCAAAGAGACAGGCCAGAAG
TACGAAAACAACGACGTGTACGAGGAACATAACAAGGCTAACATTAATAACAATGTGGAGAAGCTGTATA
AGGACAAGAACTCCCACCACATCAAGAATCAGTACGACAAGGGCAATCTGGCCGAGAACAACGAAGTGAC
CCCCATCTACAGCAAGGACTACGATGCCGACGACGAAGAGTACGAGCACTGGCACGGCCACCAGAGAGAC
AACAAAGCCACCCCTGGCGCGCCGTCGACCTCCATCACGGCCTATAAGAGTGAGGGGGAGTCAGCGGAGT
TCTCCTTCCCACTCAACCTTGGAGAGGAAAGCCTGCAGGGAGAGTTGAGATGGAAGGCAGAGAAGGCTCC
TTCTTCCCAGTCCTGGATCACCTTCTCCCTAAAGAACCAAAAGGTGTCTGTGCAGAAGTCTACTAGCAAC
CCCAAGTTCCAGCTGTCCGAAACGCTCCCACTCACCCTTCAGATACCCCAGGTCTCCCTTCAGTTTGCTG
GTTCTGGCAACCTGACCCTGACTCTGGACAGAGGGATACTGTATCAGGAAGTGAACCTGGTGGTGATGAA
AGTGACTCAGCCCGACAGCAACACTTTGACCTGTGAGGTGATGGGACCCACCTCACCCAAGATGAGACTG
ATCTTGAAGCAGGAGAATCAGGAGGCCAGGGTCTCCAGGCAGGAGAAAGTGATTCAAGTGCAGGCCCCTG
AAGCAGGGGTGTGGCAATGTCTACTGAGTGAAGGTGAAGAGGTCAAGATGGACTCCAAGATCCAGGTTTT
ATCCAAAGGGTTGAATTCCGGATCACTGCATCATATTCTGGATGCACAGAAAATGGTGTGGAATCATCGT
TAAGTCTAGACACGTGATTAATTAAGGATCCCCCGACCTCGACCTCTGGCTAATAAAGGAAATTTATTTT
CATTGCAATAGTGTGTTGGAATTTTTTGTGTCTCTCACTCGGAAGGACATATGGGAGGGCAAATCATTTG
GTCGAGATCCCTCGGAGATCTCTAGCTAGAGGATCGATCCCCGCCCCGGACGAACTAAACCTGACTACGA
CATCTCTGCCCCTTCTTCGCGGGGCAGTGCATGTAATCCCTTCAGTTGGTTGGTACAACTTGCCAACTGG
GCCCTGTTCCACATGTGACACGGGGGGGGACCAAACACAAAGGGGTTCTCTGACTGTAGTTGACATCCTT
ATAAATGGATGTGCACATTTGCCAACACTGAGTGGCTTTCATCCTGGAGCAGACTTTGCAGTCTGTGGAC
TGCAACACAACATTGCCTTTATGTGTAACTCTTGGCTGAAGCTCTTACACCAATGCTGGGGGACATGTAC
CTCCCAGGGGCCCAGGAAGACTACGGGAGGCTACACCAACGTCAATCAGAGGGGCCTGTGTAGCTACCGA
TAAGCGGACCCTCAAGAGGGCATTAGCAATAGTGTTTATAAGGCCCCCTTGTTAACCCTAAACGGGTAGC
ATATGCTTCCCGGGTAGTAGTATATACTATCCAGACTAACCCTAATTCAATAGCATATGTTACCCAACGG
GAAGCATATGCTATCGAATTAGGGTTAGTAAAAGGGTCCTAAGGAACAGCGATATCTCCCACCCCATGAG
CTGTCACGGTTTTATTTACATGGGGTCAGGATTCCACGAGGGTAGTGAACCATTTTAGTCACAAGGGCAG
TGGCTGAAGATCAAGGAGCGGGCAGTGAACTCTCCTGAATCTTCGCCTGCTTCTTCATTCTCCTTCGTTT
AGCTAATAGAATAACTGCTGAGTTGTGAACAGTAAGGTGTATGTGAGGTGCTCGAAAACAAGGTTTCAGG
TGACGCCCCCAGAATAAAATTTGGACGGGGGGTTCAGTGGTGGCATTGTGCTATGACACCAATATAACCC
TCACAAACCCCTTGGGCAATAAATACTAGTGTAGGAATGAAACATTCTGAATATCTTTAACAATAGAAAT
CCATGGGGTGGGGACAAGCCGTAAAGACTGGATGTCCATCTCACACGAATTTATGGCTATGGGCAACACA
TAATCCTAGTGCAATATGATACTGGGGTTATTAAGATGTGTCCCAGGCAGGGACCAAGACAGGTGAACCA
TGTTGTTACACTCTATTTGTAACAAGGGGAAAGAGAGTGGACGCCGACAGCAGCGGACTCCACTGGTTGT
CTCTAACACCCCCGAAAATTAAACGGGGCTCCACGCCAATGGGGCCCATAAACAAAGACAAGTGGCCACT
CTTTTTTTTGAAATTGTGGAGTGGGGGCACGCGTCAGCCCCCACACGCCGCCCTGCGGTTTTGGACTGTA
AAATAAGGGTGTAATAACTTGGCTGATTGTAACCCCGCTAACCACTGCGGTCAAACCACTTGCCCACAAA
ACCACTAATGGCACCCCGGGGAATACCTGCATAAGTAGGTGGGCGGGCCAAGATAGGGGCGCGATTGCTG
CGATCTGGAGGACAAATTACACACACTTGCGCCTGAGCGCCAAGCACAGGGTTGTTGGTCCTCATATTCA
CGAGGTCGCTGAGAGCACGGTGGGCTAATGTTGCCATGGGTAGCATATACTACCCAAATATCTGGATAGC
ATATGCTATCCTAATCTATATCTGGGTAGCATAGGCTATCCTAATCTATATCTGGGTAGCATATGCTATC
CTAATCTATATCTGGGTAGTATATGCTATCCTAATTTATATCTGGGTAGCATAGGCTATCCTAATCTATA
TCTGGGTAGCATATGCTATCCTAATCTATATCTGGGTAGTATATGCTATCCTAATCTGTATCCGGGTAGC
ATATGCTATCCTAATAGAGATTAGGGTAGTATATGCTATCCTAATTTATATCTGGGTAGCATATACTACC
CAAATATCTGGATAGCATATGCTATCCTAATCTATATCTGGGTAGCATATGCTATCCTAATCTATATCTG
GGTAGCATAGGCTATCCTAATCTATATCTGGGTAGCATATGCTATCCTAATCTATATCTGGGTAGTATAT
GCTATCCTAATTTATATCTGGGTAGCATAGGCTATCCTAATCTATATCTGGGTAGCATATGCTATCCTAA
TCTATATCTGGGTAGTATATGCTATCCTAATCTGTATCCGGGTAGCATATGCTATCCTCATGATAAGCTG
TCAAACATGAGAATTTTCTTGAAGACGAAAGGGCCTCGTGATACGCCTATTTTTATAGGTTAATGTCATG
ATAATAATGGTTTCTTAGACGTCAGGTGGCACTTTTCGGGGAAATGTGCGCGGAACCCCTATTTGTTTAT
TTTTCTAAATACATTCAAATATGTATCCGCTCATGAGACAATAACCCTGATAAATGCTTCAATAATATTG
AAAAAGGAAGAGTATGAGTATTCAACATTTCCGTGTCGCCCTTATTCCCTTTTTTGCGGCATTTTGCCTT
CCTGTTTTTGCTCACCCAGAAACGCTGGTGAAAGTAAAAGATGCTGAAGATCAGTTGGGTGCACGAGTGG
GTTACATCGAACTGGATCTCAACAGCGGTAAGATCCTTGAGAGTTTTCGCCCCGAAGAACGTTTTCCAAT
GATGAGCACTTTTAAAGTTCTGCTATGTGGCGCGGTATTATCCCGTGTTGACGCCGGGCAAGAGCAACTC
GGTCGCCGCATACACTATTCTCAGAATGACTTGGTTGAGTACTCACCAGTCACAGAAAAGCATCTTACGG
ATGGCATGACAGTAAGAGAATTATGCAGTGCTGCCATAACCATGAGTGATAACACTGCGGCCAACTTACT
TCTGACAACGATCGGAGGACCGAAGGAGCTAACCGCTTTTTTGCACAACATGGGGGATCATGTAACTCGC
CTTGATCGTTGGGAACCGGAGCTGAATGAAGCCATACCAAACGACGAGCGTGACACCACGATGCCTGCAG
CAATGGCAACAACGTTGCGCAAACTATTAACTGGCGAACTACTTACTCTAGCTTCCCGGCAACAATTAAT
AGACTGGATGGAGGCGGATAAAGTTGCAGGACCACTTCTGCGCTCGGCCCTTCCGGCTGGCTGGTTTATT
GCTGATAAATCTGGAGCCGGTGAGCGTGGGTCTCGCGGTATCATTGCAGCACTGGGGCCAGATGGTAAGC
CCTCCCGTATCGTAGTTATCTACACGACGGGGAGTCAGGCAACTATGGATGAACGAAATAGACAGATCGC
TGAGATAGGTGCCTCACTGATTAAGCATTGGTAACTGTCAGACCAAGTTTACTCATATATACTTTAGATT
GATTTAAAACTTCATTTTTAATTTAAAAGGATCTAGGTGAAGATCCTTTTTGATAATCTCATGACCAAAA
TCCCTTAACGTGAGTTTTCGTTCCACTGAGCGTCAGACCCCGTAGAAAAGATCAAAGGATCTTCTTGAGA
TCCTTTTTTTCTGCGCGTAATCTGCTGCTTGCAAACAAAAAAACCACCGCTACCAGCGGTGGTTTGTTTG
CCGGATCAAGAGCTACCAACTCTTTTTCCGAAGGTAACTGGCTTCAGCAGAGCGCAGATACCAAATACTG
TTCTTCTAGTGTAGCCGTAGTTAGGCCACCACTTCAAGAACTCTGTAGCACCGCCTACATACCTCGCTCT
GCTAATCCTGTTACCAGTGGCTGCTGCCAGTGGCGATAAGTCGTGTCTTACCGGGTTGGACTCAAGACGA
TAGTTACCGGATAAGGCGCAGCGGTCGGGCTGAACGGGGGGTTCGTGCACACAGCCCAGCTTGGAGCGAA
CGACCTACACCGAACTGAGATACCTACAGCGTGAGCTATGAGAAAGCGCCACGCTTCCCGAAGGGAGAAA
GGCGGACAGGTATCCGGTAAGCGGCAGGGTCGGAACAGGAGAGCGCACGAGGGAGCTTCCAGGGGGAAAC
GCCTGGTATCTTTATAGTCCTGTCGGGTTTCGCCACCTCTGACTTGAGCGTCGATTTTTGTGATGCTCGT
CAGGGGGGCGGAGCCTATGGAAAAACGCCAGCAACGCGGCCTTTTTACGGTTCCTGGCCTTTTGCTGGCC
TTTTGCTCACATGTTCTTTCCTGCGTTATCCCCTGATTCTGTGGATAACCGTATTACCGCCTTTGAGTGA
GCTGATACCGCTCGCCGCAGCCGAACGACCGAGCGCAGCGAGTCAGTGAGCGAGGAAGCGGAAGAGCGCC
CAATACGCAAACCGCCTCTCCCCGCGCGTTGGCCGATTCATTAATGCAGCTGGCACGACAGGTTTCCCGA
CTGGAAAGCGGGCAGTGAGCGCAACGCAATTAATGTGAGTTAGCTCACTCATTAGGCACCCCAGGCTTTA
CACTTTATGCTTCCGGCTCGTATGTTGTGTGGAATTGTGAGCGGATAACAATTTCACACAGGAAACAGCT
ATGACCATGATTACGCCAAGCTCTAGCTAGAGGTCGACCAATTCTCATGTTTGACAGCTTATCATCGCAG
ATCCGGGCAACGTTGTTGCCATTGCTGCAGGCGCAGAACTGGTAGGTATGGA
