>Addgene plasmid #47787 | TLP-bio | addgene partial sequence | sequence record 71160 | CMV-F 5'-CGCAAATGGGCGGTAGGCGTG-3'
TGAACCGTCAGATCCTCACTCTCTTCCGCATCGCTGTCTGCGAGGGCCAGCTGTTGGGCTCGCGGTTGAG
GACAAACTCTTCGCGGTCTTTCCAGTACTCTTGGATCGGAAACCCGTCGGCCTCCGAACGGTACTCCGCC
ACCGAGGGACCTGAGCGAGTCCGCATCGACCGGATCGGAAAACCTCTCGAGAAAGGCGTCTAACCAGTCA
CAGTCGCAAGGTAGGCTGAGCACCGTGGCGGGCGGCAGCGGGTGGCGGTCGGGGTTGTTTCTGGCGGAGG
TGCTGCTGATGATGTAATTAAAGTAGGCGGTCTTGAGACGGCGGATGGTCGAGGTGAGGTGTGGCAGGCT
TGAGATCCAGCTGTTGGGGTGAGTACTCCCTCTCAAAAGCGGGCATTACTTCTGCGCTAAGATTGTCAGT
TTCCAAAAACGAGGAGGATTTGATATTCACCTGGCCCGATCTGGCCATACACTTGAGTGACAATGACATC
CACTTTGCCTTTCTCTCCACAGGTGTCCACTCCCAGGTCCAAGTTTGCCACCATGGAGTTTCAGACCCAG
GTACTCATGTCCCTGCTGCTCTGCATGTCTGGTGCGGCCGCCGAGAAGCTGATCAGCAAGCTGACCAAGA
ACGGCGACCTGGACCTGGTGCTGCTGTACGACATCGGCTTCGTGGACGACAGCGAGAACGACCACATGAA
CAGCCTGGAAAATATCGCCGAGCTGGGCAAGAATCTGCTGGTGCGGGACAACAAGAACATCAACCTGGCC
TACATCACCTACGACGACATCAACGTGGATCTGCGGATCGAGAGCCGGAACAACATCGGCGTGGACAACG
AGAACAACTAC
