>Addgene plasmid #47787 | TLP-bio | addgene partial sequence | sequence record 71522 | EBVori-F 5'-CCACTCAGTGTTGGCAAATG-3'
AGAACCCCTTTGTGTTTGGTCCCCCCCCGTGTCACATGTGGAACAGGGCCCAGTTGGCAAGTTGTACCAA
CCAACTGAAGGGATTACATGCACTGCCCCGCGAAGAAGGGGCAGAGATGTCGTAGTCAGGTTTAGTTCGT
CCGGGGCGGGGATCGATCCTCTAGCTAGAGATCTCCGAGGGATCTCGACCAAATGATTTGCCCTCCCATA
TGTCCTTCCGAGTGAGAGACACAAAAAATTCCAACACACTATTGCAATGAAAATAAATTTCCTTTATTAG
CCAGAGGTCGAGGTCGGGGGATCCTTAATTAATCACGTGTCTAGACTTAACGATGATTCCACACCATTTT
CTGTGCATCCAGAATATGATGCAGTGATCCGGAATTCAACCCTTTGGATAAAACCTGGATCTTGGAGTCC
ATCTTGACCTCTTCACCTTCACTCAGTAGACATTGCCACACCCCTGCTTCAGGGGCCTGCACTTGAATCA
CTTTCTCCTGCCTGGAGACCCTGGCCTCCTGATTCTCCTGCTTCAAGATCAGTCTCATCTTGGGTGAGGT
GGGTCCCATCACCTCACAGGTCAAAGTGTTGCTGTCGGGCTGAGTCACTTTCATCACCACCAGGTTCACT
TCCTGATACAGTATCCCTCTGTCCAGAGTCAGGGTCAGGTTGCCAGAACCAGCAAACTGAAGGGAGACCT
GGGGTATCTGAAGGGTGAGTGGGAGCGTTTCGGACAGCTGGAACTTGGGGTTGCTAGTAGACTTCTGCAC
AGACACCTTTTGGTTCTTTAGGGAGAAGGTGATCCAGGACTGGGAAGAAGGAGCCTTCTCTGCCTTCCAT
CTCAACTCTCCCTGCAGGCTTTCCTCTCCAAGGTTGAGTGGGAAGGAGAACTCCGCTGACTCCCCCTCAC
TCTTATAGGCCGTGATGGAGGTCGACGGCGCGCCAGGGGTGGCTTT
