>Addgene plasmid #47787 | TLP-bio | addgene partial sequence | sequence record 72224 | rCd4-R 5'-TCCCTGCAGGCTTTCCTCTCCAAGGTTGAG-3'
CTCACTCTTATAGGCCGTGATGGAGGTCGACGGCGCGCCAGGGGTGGCTTTGTTGTCTCTCTGGTGGCCG
TGCCAGTGCTCGTACTCTTCGTCGTCGGCATCGTAGTCCTTGCTGTAGATGGGGGTCACTTCGTTGTTCT
CGGCCAGATTGCCCTTGTCGTACTGATTCTTGATGTGGTGGGAGTTCTTGTCCTTATACAGCTTCTCCAC
ATTGTTATTAATGTTAGCCTTGTTATGTTCCTCGTACACGTCGTTGTTTTCGTACTTCTGGCCTGTCTCT
TTGGCATTCTCATTCTTGATGATGGGCAGGATCTTCTGCTTCTTATCCTCGTTGTTCTGCAGCACGTCGA
TCTCTTCGTTCTTGTTCTCCACGTTGGTGATCAGGGGGTGATTGTCCTTGTTAATCTTGTCGTTGAACCG
CTTGATCTTGTCGAACTTGCTGGCCTTCTTGTTTCTGCAGTTGATCTTATTCTTGTTGAAGATGCCGATC
CGGGCGGTCTTGATAGCATTGTTGATATTGTTGTCCTCTTCGTTAATGTTCTGCTTGTTGCAGGGATTCA
CGTTGTCCACCACGTTGTTGTGTTCTTTCTTGTTCTTCAGATTGATGTGGCCCTTGGCGTTGTTGGCCTC
GTTGGCTTCCTCTTTCTTGCTGATGTGGATGATATCCTTGGGGTTCTCGTAGTTCTCTTTGATGATGATC
TCAGGGAAGTCCAGGCTCCGCTTGGTCCGCTGCAGCTCATTGTTGTAGTTGCTGGCAATGTTATCTTCCT
CTTTGCTCAGGATGTCGATGTTTTCCTGCTTCTTGATCTTCCGCTCGTCATGCTCGTTGGTCATGTAGTA
GTTGTTGTTGTGGCTCTTATCCTTCAGCACCAGATTGTACTGGCTGATGTAGTCGTTCCGCTTCTCGTCG
GCGTCGCCATCATCGTTGTTGTTGCTGCTA
